>Addgene plasmid #112711 | pcDNA4/TO-bio-myc-cCE | addgene full sequence | sequence record 217051 | Addgene NGS Result
CGATGTACGGGCCAGATATACGCGTTGACATTGATTATTGACTAGTTATTAATAGTAATCAATTACGGGG
TCATTAGTTCATAGCCCATATATGGAGTTCCGCGTTACATAACTTACGGTAAATGGCCCGCCTGGCTGAC
CGCCCAACGACCCCCGCCCATTGACGTCAATAATGACGTATGTTCCCATAGTAACGCCAATAGGGACTTT
CCATTGACGTCAATGGGTGGAGTATTTACGGTAAACTGCCCACTTGGCAGTACATCAAGTGTATCATATG
CCAAGTACGCCCCCTATTGACGTCAATGACGGTAAATGGCCCGCCTGGCATTATGCCCAGTACATGACCT
TATGGGACTTTCCTACTTGGCAGTACATCTACGTATTAGTCATCGCTATTACCATGGTGATGCGGTTTTG
GCAGTACATCAATGGGCGTGGATAGCGGTTTGACTCACGGGGATTTCCAAGTCTCCACCCCATTGACGTC
AATGGGAGTTTGTTTTGGCACCAAAATCAACGGGACTTTCCAAAATGTCGTAACAACTCCGCCCCATTGA
CGCAAATGGGCGGTAGGCGTGTACGGTGGGAGGTCTATATAAGCAGAGCTCTCCCTATCAGTGATAGAGA
TCTCCCTATCAGTGATAGAGATCGTCGACGAGCTCGTTTAGTGAACCGTCAGATCGCCTGGAGACGCCAT
CCACGCTGTTTTGACCTCCATAGAAGACACCGGGACCGATCCAGCCTCCGGACTCTAGCGTTTAAACTTA
AGCTTGGTACCATGGAGTTAAAAACCGCCGCACTAGCTCAACATGACGAGGCTGCTGGAAAGGCCGGTGA
AGGTGAAATCCCTGCCCCTCTTGCTGGTACCGTTTCTAAGATACTGGTAAAAGAAGGTGACACTGTTAAA
GCTGGTCAAACAGTTCTGGTGCTGGAGGCTATGAAAATGGAGACAGAAATTAACGCTCCTACTGACGGAA
AAGTTGAAAAGGTGTTAGTTAAGGAAAGAGATGCTGTTCAAGGTGGTCAAGGTCTAATCAAGATCGGCGT
TGGCACCATGGCATCAATGCAGAAGCTGATCTCAGAGGAGGACCTGCTTATGGCCATGGAGGCCCTTCAG
CTACCACCGCTTGAGAGACTTACTCTTGATATGGCCATGGAGGCCGCTTACAACAAGATCCCGCCGCGGT
GGCTGAACTGTCCGCGGCGCGGTCAGCCGGTGGCAGGAAGATTCTTACCTCTGAAGACGATGCTGGGGCC
AAGATATGATAGTCAAGTTGCTGAAGAAAACCGGTTCCATCCCAGTATGCTCTCAAATTATCTAAAGAGC
CTGAAGGTTAAAATGAGCTTGTTGGTGGATCTGACAAATACTTCAAGGTTCTATGACAGAAATGACATAG
AAAAAGAAGGAATCAAGTATATCAAACTTCAGTGTAAAGGACATGGCGAATGCCCCACCACTGAGAATAC
TGAGACATTCATTCGCCTGTGTGAGAGGTTTAATGAAAGAAGCCCACCTGAACTTATAGGTGTTCACTGC
ACCCATGGCTTCAACCGCACTGGTTTCCTTATATGTGCCTTTTTGGTGGAAAAAATGGATTGGAGTATTG
AAGCAGCAGTTGCTACATTTGCCCAAGCCAGACCACCAGGAATCTACAAGGGTGATTATTTGAAGGAACT
TTTTCGTCGCTATGGAGATATAGAAGAAGCACCACCACCACCTGTATTGCCAGATTGGTGTTTTGAAGAT
GAGGATGAAGAAGATGAGGATGAAGATGGAAAAAAGGACTCAGAACCAGGGTCAAGTGCATCCTTTAGTA
AAAGGAGAAAAGAGCGGTTAAAACTGGGAGCTATTTTCTTGGAAGGCATAACTGTTAAAGGTGTAACTCA
AGTAACAACTCAACCCAAGTTAGGAGAGGTGCAGCAGAAATGTCATCAGTTCTGTGGCTGGGAAGGGTCT
GGGTTCCCTGGAGCACAGCCTGTCTCCATGGACAAGCAAAATATTAGACTTTTAGAGCAGAAGCCTTATA
AAGTAAGCTGGAAAGCAGACGGCACTCGTTACATGATGTTGATTGATGGCACAAATGAAGTTTTTATGAT
TGACAGAGATAATTCCGTTTTTCATGTTTCAAATCTGGAATTTCCATTTCGTAAAGATCTTCGCATGCAT
TTATCAAATACTCTTTTGGATGGGGAAATGATCATTGACAAAGTAAATGGACAGGCCGTCCCAAGATATT
TGATCTATGACATAATTAAGTTCAATGCACAACCAGTTGGAGACTGTGATTTTAATATTCGTCTACAGTG
TATTGAACGTGAAATTATAAGTCCACGACATGAAAAAATGAAGACTGGACTCATTGACAAAACACAGGAA
CCATTTAGTGTCAGACCTAAACAATTTTTTGACATCAATATTTCAAGAAAGCTTCTGGAAGGAAATTTTG
CCAAAGAAGTCAGCCATGAAATGGATGGACTTATTTTTCAGCCTATTGGAAAATACAAGCCTGGTCGATG
TGATGACATTTTGAAATGGAAACCTCCCAGTCTAAACTCTGTGGATTTTCGACTTAAGATAACAAGAATG
GGAGGAGAAGGGTTGCTTCCACAGAATGTTGGCCTTCTCTATGTTGGAGGTTATGAAAGACCCTTTGCAC
AAATCAAGGTGACAAAAGAACTAAAACAGTATGACAACAAAATTATAGAATGCAAATTTGAGAACAATAG
CTGGGTCTTCATGAGACAGAGGATAGACAAAAGTTTCCCAAATGCCTACAACACAGCCATGGCTGTGTGC
AATAGCATCTCGAACCCTGTCACCAAGGAGATGCTGTTTGAATTCATTGACAGATGTGCAGCAGCCGCCC
AGGGACAGCCCCTGGACCCTGACACGGAGCTCATGCCGCCCCCACCGCCCAAAAGACTGCATCGGCCAAC
CTGATTACAAGGATGACGACGATAAGTAGGGGCCCGTTTAAACCCGCTGATCAGCCTCGACTGTGCCTTC
TAGTTGCCAGCCATCTGTTGTTTGCCCCTCCCCCGTGCCTTCCTTGACCCTGGAAGGTGCCACTCCCACT
GTCCTTTCCTAATAAAATGAGGAAATTGCATCGCATTGTCTGAGTAGGTGTCATTCTATTCTGGGGGGTG
GGGTGGGGCAGGACAGCAAGGGGGAGGATTGGGAAGACAATAGCAGGCATGCTGGGGATGCGGTGGGCTC
TATGGCTTCTGAGGCGGAAAGAACCAGCTGGGGCTCTAGGGGGTATCCCC
[124 nt withheld, positions 3271-3394]
C
[91 nt withheld, positions 3396-3486]
A
[49 nt withheld, positions 3488-3536]
CCTTTGACGTTGGAGTCCACGTTCTTT
[37 nt withheld, positions 3564-3600]
ACCCTATCTCGGTCTATTCTTTTGATTTATAAGGGATTTTGCCGATTTCGGCCTATTGGTTAAAAAATGA
GCTGATTTAACAAAAATTTAACGCGAATTAATTCTGTGGAATGTGTGTCAGTTAGGGTGTGGAAAGTCCC
CAGGCTCCCCAGCAGGCAGAAGTATGCAAAGCATGCATCTCAATTAGTCAGCAACCAGGTGTGGAAAGTC
CCCAGGCTCCCCAGCAGGCAGAAGTATGCAAAGCATGCATCTCAATTAGTCAGCAACCATAGTCCCGCCC
CTAACTCCGCCCATCCCGCCCCTAACTCCGCCCAGTTCCGCCCATTCTCCGCCCCATGGCTGACTAATTT
TTTTTATTTATGCAGAGGCCGAGGCCGCCTCTGCCTCTGAGCTATTCCAGAAGTAGTGAGGAGGCTTTTT
TGGAGGCCTAGGCTTTTGCAAAAAGCTCCCGGGAGCTTGTATATCCATTTTCGGATCTGATCAGCACGTG
TTGACAATTAATCATCGGCATAGTATATCGGCATAGTATAATACGACAAGGTGAGGAACTAAACCATGGC
CAAGTTGACCAGTGCCGTTCCGGTGCTCACCGCGCGCGACGTCGCCGGAGCGGTCGAGTTCTGGACCGAC
CGGCTCGGGTTCTCCCGGGACTTCGTGGAGGACGACTTCGCCGGTGTGGTCCGGGACGACGTGACCCTGT
TCATCAGCGCGGTCCAGGACCAGGTGGTGCCGGACAACACCCTGGCCTGGGTGTGGGTGCGCGGCCTGGA
CGAGCTGTACGCCGAGTGGTCGGAGGTCGTGTCCACGAACTTCCGGGACGCCTCCGGGCCGGCCATGACC
GAGATCGGCGAGCAGCCGTGGGGGCGGGAGTTCGCCCTGCGCGACCCGGCCGGCAACTGCGTGCACTTCG
TGGCCGAGGAGCAGGACTGACACGTGCTACGAGATTTCGATTCCACCGCCGCCTTCTATGAAAGGTTGGG
CTTCGGAATCGTTTTCCGGGACGCCGGCTGGATGATCCTCCAGCGCGGGGATCTCATGCTGGAGTTCTTC
GCCCACCCCAACTTGTTTATTGCAGCTTATAATGGTTACAAATAAAGCAATAGCATCACAAATTTCACAA
ATAAAGCATTTTTTTCACTGCATTCTAGTTGTGGTTTGTCCAAACTCATCAATGTATCTTATCATGTCTG
TATACCGTCGACCTCTAGCTAGAGCTTGGCGTAATCATGGTCATAGCTGTTTCCTGTGTGAAATTGTTAT
CCGCTCACAATTCCACACAACATACGAGCCGGAAGCATAAAGTGTAAAGCCTGGGGTGCCTAATGAGTGA
GCTAACTCACATTAATTGCGTTGCGCTCACTGCCCGCTTTCCAGTCGGGAAACCTGTCGTGCCAGCTGCA
TTAATGAATCGGCCAACGCGCGGGGAGAGGCGGTTTGCGTATTGGGCGCTCTTCCGCTTCCTCGCTCACT
GACTCGCTGCGCTCGGTCGTTCGGCTGCGGCGAGCGGTATCAGCTCACTCAAAGGCGGTAATACGGTTAT
CCACAGAATCAGGGGATAACGCAGGAAAGAACATGTGAGCAAAAGGCCAGCAAAAGGCCAGGAACCGTAA
AAAGGCCGCGTTGCTGGCGTTTTTCCATAGGCTCCGCCCCCCTGACGAGCATCACAAAAATCGACGCTCA
AGTCAGAGGTGGCGAAACCCGACAGGACTATAAAGATACCAGGCGTTTCCCCCTGGAAGCTCCCTCGTGC
GCTCTCCTGTTCCGACCCTGCCGCTTACCGGATACCTGTCCGCCTTTCTCCCTTCGGGAAGCGTGGCGCT
TTCTCATAGCTCACGCTGTAGGTATCTCAGTTCGGTGTAGGTCGTTCGCTCCAAGCTGGGCTGTGTGCAC
GAACCCCCCGTTCAGCCCGACCGCTGCGCCTTATCCGGTAACTATCGTCTTGAGTCCAACCCGGTAAGAC
ACGACTTATCGCCACTGGCAGCAGCCACTGGTAACAGGATTAGCAGAGCGAGGTATGTAGGCGGTGCTAC
AGAGTTCTTGAAGTGGTGGCCTAACTACGGCTACACTAGAAGAACAGTATTTGGTATCTGCGCTCTGCTG
AAGCCAGTTACCTTCGGAAAAAGAGTTGGTAGCTCTTGATCCGGCAAACAAACCACCGCTGGTAGCGGTG
GTTTTTTTGTTTGCAAGCAGCAGATTACGCGCAGAAAAAAAGGATCTCAAGAAGATCCTTTGATCTTTTC
TACGGGGTCTGACGCTCAGTGGAACGAAAACTCACGTTAAGGGATTTTGGTCATGAGATTATCAAAAAGG
ATCTTCACCTAGATCCTTTTAAATTAAAAATGAAGTTTTAAATCAATCTAAAGTATATATGAGTAAACTT
GGTCTGACAGTTACCAATGCTTAATCAGTGAGGCACCTATCTCAGCGATCTGTCTATTTCGTTCATCCAT
AGTTGCCTGACTCCCCGTCGTGTAGATAACTACGATACGGGAGGGCTTACCATCTGGCCCCAGTGCTGCA
ATGATACCGCGAGACCCACGCTCACCGGCTCCAGATTTATCAGCAATAAACCAGCCAGCCGGAAGGGCCG
AGCGCAGAAGTGGTCCTGCAACTTTATCCGCCTCCATCCAGTCTATTAATTGTTGCCGGGAAGCTAGAGT
AAGTAGTTCGCCAGTTAATAGTTTGCGCAACGTTGTTGCCATTGCTACAGGCATCGTGGTGTCACGCTCG
TCGTTTGGTATGGCTTCATTCAGCTCCGGTTCCCAACGATCAAGGCGAGTTACATGATCCCCCATGTTGT
GCAAAAAAGCGGTTAGCTCCTTCGGTCCTCCGATCGTTGTCAGAAGTAAGTTGGCCGCAGTGTTATCACT
CATGGTTATGGCAGCACTGCATAATTCTCTTACTGTCATGCCATCCGTAAGATGCTTTTCTGTGACTGGT
GAGTACTCAACCAAGTCATTCTGAGAATAGTGTATGCGGCGACCGAGTTGCTCTTGCCCGGCGTCAATAC
GGGATAATACCGCGCCACATAGCAGAACTTTAAAAGTGCTCATCATTGGAAAACGTTCTTCGGGGCGAAA
ACTCTCAAGGATCTTACCGCTGTTGAGATCCAGTTCGATGTAACCCACTCGTGCACCCAACTGATCTTCA
GCATCTTTTACTTTCACCAGCGTTTCTGGGTGAGCAAAAACAGGAAGGCAAAATGCCGCAAAAAAGGGAA
TAAGGGCGACACGGAAATGTTGAATACTCATACTCTTCCTTTTTCAATATTATTGAAGCATTTATCAGGG
TTATTGTCTCATGAGCGGATACATATTTGAATGTATTTAGAAAAATAAACAAATAGGGGTTCCGCGCACA
TTTCCCCGAAAAGTGCCACCTGACGTCGACGGATCGGGAGATCTCCCGATCCCCTATGGTGCACTCTCAG
TACAATCTGCTCTGATGCCGCATAGTTAAGCCAGTATCTGCTCCCTGCTTGTGTGTTGGAGGTCGCTGAG
TAGTGCGCGAGCAAAATTTAAGCTACAACAAGGCAAGGCTTGACCGACAATTGCATGAAGAATCTGCTTA
GGGTTAGGCGTTTTGCGCTGCTTCG
Features (pLannotate 1.2.2; 25 found; start..end, strand, type, name):
     27..406     +  enhancer       CMV enhancer: human cytomegalovirus immediate early enhancer
    407..610     +  promoter       CMV promoter: human cytomegalovirus (CMV) immediate early promoter
    612..631     +  promoter       PLtetO-1 promoter (fragment): modified phage lambda PL promoter with tet operator sites (Lutz and Bujard, 1997)
    633..652     +  promoter       PLtetO-1 promoter (fragment): modified phage lambda PL promoter with tet operator sites (Lutz and Bujard, 1997)
    660..693     +  promoter       TRE3GV promoter (fragment): 3rd-generation Tet-responsive promoter that can be activated by binding of Tet-On® 3G, optimized for retroviral and lentiviral vectors
    821..1048    +  CDS            BCCP_PROFR (fragment): Experimental evidence at protein level: Swiss-Prot protein existence level 1. The biotinyl 1.3S subunit serves as a carboxyl carrier between the substrate-binding sites on the 12S and 5S subunits. From Propionibacterium freudenreichii subsp. shermanii.
   1115..1150    +  CDS            Rev (fragment): human immunodeficiency virus 1 (HIV-1) Rev protein; rev; enhances nuclear export of unspliced and incompletely spliced viral mRNAs
   1166..2941    +  CDS            Rngtt: MCE1_MOUSE - Also known as Cap1a. Experimental evidence at protein level: Swiss-Prot protein existence level 1. Bifunctional mRNA-capping enzyme exhibiting RNA 5'- triphosphatase activity in the N-terminal part and mRNA guanylyltransferase activity in the C-terminal part. Catalyzes the first two steps of cap formation: by removing the gamma-phosphate from the 5'-triphosphate end of nascent mRNA to yield a diphosphate end, and by transferring the gmp moiety of GTP to the 5'-diphosphate terminus. From Mus musculus (Mouse).
   2943..2966    +  CDS            3xFLAG (fragment): three tandem FLAG® epitope tags
   3001..3225    +  polyA_signal   bGH poly(A) signal: bovine growth hormone polyadenylation signal
   3229..3250    +  promoter       SV40 promoter (fragment): SV40 enhancer and early promoter
   3271..3699    +  rep_origin     f1 ori (sequence partly withheld): f1 bacteriophage origin of replication; arrow indicates direction of (+) strand synthesis
   3713..4042    +  promoter       SV40 promoter: SV40 enhancer and early promoter
   4090..4137    +  promoter       EM7 promoter: synthetic bacterial promoter&nbsp
   4156..4530    +  CDS            BleoR: antibiotic-binding protein; Sh ble from Streptoalloteichus hindustanus; confers resistance to bleomycin, phleomycin, and Zeocin™
   4540..4665    +  CDS            ble (fragment): BLE_KLEPN - Experimental evidence at protein level: Swiss-Prot protein existence level 1. Binding protein with a strong affinity to the bleomycin family of antibiotics. Binds to CL990; an antimitotic-antibiotic compound. From Klebsiella pneumoniae.
   4660..4781    +  polyA_signal   SV40 poly(A) signal: SV40 polyadenylation signal
   4854..4870    -  protein_bind   lac operator: The lac repressor binds to the lac operator to inhibit transcription in E. coli. This inhibition can be relieved by adding lactose or isopropyl-β-D-thiogalactopyranoside (IPTG). lac repressor encoded by lacI
   4878..4908    -  promoter       lac promoter: promoter for the E. coli lac operon
   4923..4944    -  protein_bind   CAP binding site: CAP binding activates transcription in the presence of cAMP. E. coli catabolite activator protein
   4957..5049    -  CDS            lacI (fragment): lac repressor; lacI; The lac repressor binds to the lac operator to inhibit transcription in E. coli. This inhibition can be relieved by adding lactose or isopropyl-β-D-thiogalactopyranoside (IPTG).
   5232..5820    -  rep_origin     ori: high-copy-number ColE1/pMB1/pBR322/pUC origin of replication
   5991..6851    -  CDS            AmpR: β-lactamase; bla; confers resistance to ampicillin, carbenicillin, and related antibiotics
   6852..6956    -  promoter       AmpR promoter: bla
   7015..7067    -  misc_feature   bom (fragment): basis of mobility region from pBR322
