[The description below was written by a language model from this plasmid's Addgene catalogue record and pLannotate feature annotations shown in this document.]
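Description:
pcDNA4/TO-bio-myc-cCE is a mammalian expression plasmid built on the Invitrogen pcDNA4/TO backbone for tetracycline-inducible production of a cytoplasmically restricted form of mouse mRNA capping enzyme (Rngtt, also called mCE). It is maintained in E. coli at high copy through a ColE1/pUC-type origin with ampicillin resistance (AmpR), and also carries an f1 origin. For selection in mammalian cells, an SV40 promoter (with a tandem bacterial EM7 promoter) drives the Sh ble gene conferring Zeocin resistance, terminated by an SV40 poly(A) signal.

The expression cassette uses the CMV enhancer/promoter followed by tet operator sites, which the feature table picks up as short tetO-containing fragments. In cells that supply the Tet repressor, transcription is held off until tetracycline is added. The open reading frame, inserted between KpnI and ApaI, encodes an N-terminal biotinylation signal peptide (annotated as a fragment of the Propionibacterium biotin carboxyl carrier subunit), a myc epitope, and the HIV-1 Rev nuclear export signal. The catalogue's tag field calls this element a "nuclear localization signal" but abbreviates it NES, and the construct name confirms export. These are fused to Rngtt lacking residues 573–576, the KRKY nuclear localization signal, and carrying a silent change at Arg 132. Adding an export signal while removing the import signal confines the enzyme to the cytoplasm, hence "cCE". A stop codon precedes a downstream FLAG sequence that is out of frame and not expressed, and the bGH poly(A) signal ends the transcript.

The biotinylation tag allows streptavidin capture, consistent with the associated work on the cytoplasmic capping enzyme interactome. The sequenced record (7,195 nt) is slightly shorter than the stated total of 7,203 bp.
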