Addgene plasmid #112711: pcDNA4/TO-bio-myc-cCE
Purpose: For tetracycline-inducible expression of bio-myc-NES-mCE ΔNLS ("bio-myc-cCE") in mammalian cells
Depositing lab: Daniel Schoenberg. Depositing organization: Ohio State University. Publication: RNA-binding proteins and heat-shock protein 90 are constituents of the cytoplasmic capping enzyme interactome. Trotman JB, Agana BA, Giltmier AJ, Wysocki VH, Schoenberg DR. J Biol Chem. 2018 Oct 26;293(43):16596-16607. doi: 10.1074/jbc.RA118.004973. Epub 2018 Aug 30. PubMed 30166341.
Backbone
  Vector backbone: pcDNA4/TO
  Backbone manufacturer: Invitrogen
  Backbone size w/o insert (bp): 5078
  Total vector size (bp): 7203
  Vector type: Mammalian Expression
  Selectable markers: Zeocin
Growth in bacteria
  Bacterial resistance: Ampicillin, 100 μg/mL
  Growth temperature: 37°C
  Growth strain: DH5alpha
  Copy number: High Copy
Gene/Insert
  Gene/Insert name: Rngtt (alt names: CE, mCE; Capping enzyme; RNA guanylyltransferase and 5'-phosphatase)
  Species: M. musculus (mouse)
  Insert size (bp): 2189
  Mutation: Silent mutation at Arg 132 (CGT to CGC), deleted amino acids 573-576 (KRKY nuclear localization signal)
  Entrez Gene: Rngtt (a.k.a. AU020997, HCE, MCE1)
  Promoter: CMV with Tet repressor binding sites
  Tag / fusion protein: biotinylation signal peptide (Tagwerker et al. 2006 Mol Cell Proteomics, 10.1074/mcp.M500368-MCP200) (N terminal on insert); myc tag (N terminal on insert); HIV Rev nuclear localization signal (NES) (N terminal on insert); Stop codon followed by an out-of-frame FLAG tag (C terminal on insert)
  Cloning method: Restriction Enzyme; 5′ cloning site KpnI (not destroyed); 3′ cloning site ApaI (not destroyed)
  Sequencing primers: 5′ pcDNA4TO-CMV-F (CGCAAATGGGCGGTAGGCGTG); 3′ pcDNA4TO-R (AGCATGCCTGCTATTGTCTTCCCA)
Resource information
  A portion of this plasmid was derived from a plasmid made by: Source of Rngtt sequence: pCR21-mCE, provided by Aaron Shatkin, Rutgers University
Terms and licenses: Academic/Nonprofit Terms; Industry Terms: Not Available to Industry
Depositor comments: For more information about this plasmid, see Mukherjee et al. 2014 PLoS Biol (10.1371/journal.pbio.1001933). The insert sequence of this plasmid was subcloned from pcDNA3-bio-myc-NES-mCEΔNLS described in this publication. Additional internal sequencing primers: IntCE1-F: GAATGCCCCACCACTGAGAATACTG IntCE2-F: GTTAGGAGAGGTGCAGCAGAAATGTC IntCE3-F: CAAAGAAGTCAGCCATGAAATGGATGGAC
How to cite: pcDNA4/TO-bio-myc-cCE was a gift from Daniel Schoenberg (Addgene plasmid # 112711 ; http://n2t.net/addgene:112711 ; RRID:Addgene_112711)
