>Addgene plasmid #112711 | pcDNA4/TO-bio-myc-cCE | depositor partial sequence | sequence record 212637 | Contains coding region
CGCCATCCACGCTGTTTTGACCTCCATAGAAGACACCGGGACCGATCCAGCCTCCGGACTCTAGCGTTTA
AACTTAAGCTTGGTACCATGGAGTTAAAAACCGCCGCACTAGCTCAACATGACGAGGCTGCTGGAAAGGC
CGGTGAAGGTGAAATCCCTGCCCCTCTTGCTGGTACCGTTTCTAAGATACTGGTAAAAGAAGGTGACACT
GTTAAAGCTGGTCAAACAGTTCTGGTGCTGGAGGCTATGAAAATGGAGACAGAAATTAACGCTCCTACTG
ACGGAAAAGTTGAAAAGGTGTTAGTTAAGGAAAGAGATGCTGTTCAAGGTGGTCAAGGTCTAATCAAGAT
CGGCGTTGGCACCATGGCATCAATGCAGAAGCTGATCTCAGAGGAGGACCTGCTTATGGCCATGGAGGCC
CTTCAGCTACCACCGCTTGAGAGACTTACTCTTGATATGGCCATGGAGGCCGCTTACAACAAGATCCCGC
CGCGGTGGCTGAACTGTCCGCGGCGCGGTCAGCCGGTGGCAGGAAGATTCTTACCTCTGAAGACGATGCT
GGGGCCAAGATATGATAGTCAAGTTGCTGAAGAAAACCGGTTCCATCCCAGTATGCTCTCAAATTATCTA
AAGAGCCTGAAGGTTAAAATGAGCTTGTTGGTGGATCTGACAAATACTTCAAGGTTCTATGACAGAAATG
ACATAGAAAAAGAAGGAATCAAGTATATCAAACTTCAGTGTAAAGGACATGGCGAATGCCCCACCACTGA
GAATACTGAGACATTCATTCGCCTGTGTGAGAGGTTTAATGAAAGAAGCCCACCTGAACTTATAGGTGTT
CACTGCACCCATGGCTTCAACCGCACTGGTTTCCTTATATGTGCCTTTTTGGTGGAAAAAATGGATTGGA
GTATTGAAGCAGCAGTTGCTACATTTGCCCAAGCCAGACCACCAGGAATCTACAAGGGTGATTATTTGAA
GGAACTTTTTCGTCGCTATGGAGATATAGAAGAAGCACCACCACCACCTGTATTGCCAGATTGGTGTTTT
GAAGATGAGGATGAAGAAGATGAGGATGAAGATGGAAAAAAGGACTCAGAACCAGGGTCAAGTGCATCCT
TTAGTAAAAGGAGAAAAGAGCGGTTAAAACTGGGAGCTATTTTCTTGGAAGGCATAACTGTTAAAGGTGT
AACTCAAGTAACAACTCAACCCAAGTTAGGAGAGGTGCAGCAGAAATGTCATCAGTTCTGTGGCTGGGAA
GGGTCTGGGTTCCCTGGAGCACAGCCTGTCTCCATGGACAAGCAAAATATTAGACTTTTAGAGCAGAAGC
CTTATAAAGTAAGCTGGAAAGCAGACGGCACTCGTTACATGATGTTGATTGATGGCACAAATGAAGTTTT
TATGATTGACAGAGATAATTCCGTTTTTCATGTTTCAAATCTGGAATTTCCATTTCGTAAAGATCTTCGC
ATGCATTTATCAAATACTCTTTTGGATGGGGAAATGATCATTGACAAAGTAAATGGACAGGCCGTCCCAA
GATATTTGATCTATGACATAATTAAGTTCAATGCACAACCAGTTGGAGACTGTGATTTTAATATTCGTCT
ACAGTGTATTGAACGTGAAATTATAAGTCCACGACATGAAAAAATGAAGACTGGACTCATTGACAAAACA
CAGGAACCATTTAGTGTCAGACCTAAACAATTTTTTGACATCAATATTTCAAGAAAGCTTCTGGAAGGAA
ATTTTGCCAAAGAAGTCAGCCATGAAATGGATGGACTTATTTTTCAGCCTATTGGAAAATACAAGCCTGG
TCGATGTGATGACATTTTGAAATGGAAACCTCCCAGTCTAAACTCTGTGGATTTTCGACTTAAGATAACA
AGAATGGGAGGAGAAGGGTTGCTTCCACAGAATGTTGGCCTTCTCTATGTTGGAGGTTATGAAAGACCCT
TTGCACAAATCAAGGTGACAAAAGAACTAAAACAGTATGACAACAAAATTATAGAATGCAAATTTGAGAA
CAATAGCTGGGTCTTCATGAGACAGAGGATAGACAAAAGTTTCCCAAATGCCTACAACACAGCCATGGCT
GTGTGCAATAGCATCTCGAACCCTGTCACCAAGGAGATGCTGTTTGAATTCATTGACAGATGTGCAGCAG
CCGCCCAGGGACAGCCCCTGGACCCTGACACGGAGCTCATGCCGCCCCCACCGCCCAAAAGACTGCATCG
GCCAACCTGATTACAAGGATGACGACGATAAGTAGGGGCCCGTTTAAACCCGCTGATCAGCCTCGACTGT
GCCTTCTAGTTGCCAGCCATCTGTTGTTTGCCCCTCCCCCGTGCCTTCCTTGACCCTGGAAGGTGCCACT
CCCACTGTCCTTTCCTAATAAAATGAG
